>Addgene plasmid #76800 | FER gRNA (BRDN0001148090) | addgene full sequence | sequence record 186530 | Addgene Assembled Sequence
CCCGGGTGCAAAGATGGATAAAGTTTTAAACAGAGAGGAATCTTTGCAGCTAATGGACCTTCTAGGTCTT
GAAAGGAGTGGGAATTGGCTCCGGTGCCCGTCAGTGGGCAGAGCGCACATCGCCCACAGTCCCCGAGAAG
TTGGGGGGAGGGGTCGGCAATTGATCCGGTGCCTAGAGAAGGTGGCGCGGGGTAAACTGGGAAAGTGATG
TCGTGTACTGGCTCCGCCTTTTTCCCGAGGGTGGGGGAGAACCGTATATAAGTGCAGTAGTCGCCGTGAA
CGTTCTTTTTCGCAACGGGTTTGCCGCCAGAACACAGGTAAGTGCCGTGTGTGGTTCCCGCGGGCCTGGC
CTCTTTACGGGTTATGGCCCTTGCGTGCCTTGAATTACTTCCACCTGGCTGCAGTACGTGATTCTTGATC
CCGAGCTTCGGGTTGGAAGTGGGTGGGAGAGTTCGAGGCCTTGCGCTTAAGGAGCCCCTTCGCCTCGTGC
TTGAGTTGAGGCCTGGCCTGGGCGCTGGGGCCGCCGCGTGCGAATCTGGTGGCACCTTCGCGCCTGTCTC
GCTGCTTTCGATAAGTCTCTAGCCATTTAAAATTTTTGATGACCTGCTGCGACGCTTTTTTTCTGGCAAG
ATAGTCTTGTAAATGCGGGCCAAGATCTGCACACTGGTATTTCGGTTTTTGGGGCCGCGGGCGGCGACGG
GGCCCGTGCGTCCCAGCGCACATGTTCGGCGAGGCGGGGCCTGCGAGCGCGGCCACCGAGAATCGGACGG
GGGTAGTCTCAAGCTGGCCGGCCTGCTCTGGTGCCTGGCCTCGCGCCGCCGTGTATCGCCCCGCCCTGGG
CGGCAAGGCTGGCCCGGTCGGCACCAGTTGCGTGAGCGGAAAGATGGCCGCTTCCCGGCCCTGCTGCAGG
GAGCTCAAAATGGAGGACGCGGCGCTCGGGAGAGCGGGCGGGTGAGTCACCCACACAAAGGAAAAGGGCC
TTTCCGTCCTCAGCCGTCGCTTCATGTGACTCCACGGAGTACCGGGCGCCGTCCAGGCACCTCGATTAGT
TCTCGAGCTTTTGGAGTACGTCGTCTTTAGGTTGGGGGGAGGGGTTTTATGCGATGGAGTTTCCCCACAC
TGAGTGGGTGGAGACTGAAGTTAGGCCAGCTTGGCACTTGATGTAATTCTCCTTGGAATTTGCCCTTTTT
GAGTTTGGATCTTGGTTCATTCTCAAGCCTCAGACAGTGGTTCAAAGTTTTTTTCTTCCATTTCAGGTGT
CGTGACGTACGGCCACCATGACCGAGTACAAGCCCACGGTGCGCCTCGCCACCCGCGACGACGTCCCCAG
GGCCGTACGCACCCTCGCCGCCGCGTTCGCCGACTACCCCGCCACGCGCCACACCGTCGATCCGGACCGC
CACATCGAGCGGGTCACCGAGCTGCAAGAACTCTTCCTCACGCGCGTCGGGCTCGACATCGGCAAGGTGT
GGGTCGCGGACGACGGCGCCGCCGTGGCGGTCTGGACCACGCCGGAGAGCGTCGAAGCGGGGGCGGTGTT
CGCCGAGATCGGCCCGCGCATGGCCGAGTTGAGCGGTTCCCGGCTGGCCGCGCAGCAACAGATGGAAGGC
CTCCTGGCGCCGCACCGGCCCAAGGAGCCCGCGTGGTTCCTGGCCACCGTCGGAGTCTCGCCCGACCACC
AGGGCAAGGGTCTGGGCAGCGCCGTCGTGCTCCCCGGAGTGGAGGCGGCCGAGCGCGCCGGGGTGCCCGC
CTTCCTGGAGACCTCCGCGCCCCGCAACCTCCCCTTCTACGAGCGGCTCGGCTTCACCGTCACCGCCGAC
GTCGAGGTGCCCGAAGGACCGCGCACCTGGTGCATGACCCGCAAGCCCGGTGCCTGAACGCGTTAAGTCG
ACAATCAACCTCTGGATTACAAAATTTGTGAAAGATTGACTGGTATTCTTAACTATGTTGCTCCTTTTAC
GCTATGTGGATACGCTGCTTTAATGCCTTTGTATCATGCTATTGCTTCCCGTATGGCTTTCATTTTCTCC
TCCTTGTATAAATCCTGGTTGCTGTCTCTTTATGAGGAGTTGTGGCCCGTTGTCAGGCAACGTGGCGTGG
TGTGCACTGTGTTTGCTGACGCAACCCCCACTGGTTGGGGCATTGCCACCACCTGTCAGCTCCTTTCCGG
GACTTTCGCTTTCCCCCTCCCTATTGCCACGGCGGAACTCATCGCCGCCTGCCTTGCCCGCTGCTGGACA
GGGGCTCGGCTGTTGGGCACTGACAATTCCGTGGTGTTGTCGGGGAAATCATCGTCCTTTCCTTGGCTGC
TCGCCTGTGTTGCCACCTGGATTCTGCGCGGGACGTCCTTCTGCTACGTCCCTTCGGCCCTCAATCCAGC
GGACCTTCCTTCCCGCGGCCTGCTGCCGGCTCTGCGGCCTCTTCCGCGTCTTCGCCTTCGCCCTCAGACG
AGTCGGATCTCCCTTTGGGCCGCCTCCCCGCGTCGACTTTAAGACCAATGACTTACAAGGCAGCTGTAGA
TCTTAGCCACTTTTTAAAAGAAAAGGGGGGACTGGAAGGGCTAATTCACTCCCAACGAAGACAAGATCTG
CTTTTTGCTTGTACTGGGTCTCTCTGGTTAGACCAGATCTGAGCCTGGGAGCTCTCTGGCTAACTAGGGA
ACCCACTGCTTAAGCCTCAATAAAGCTTGCCTTGAGTGCTTCAAGTAGTGTGTGCCCGTCTGTTGTGTGA
CTCTGGTAACTAGAGATCCCTCAGACCCTTTTAGTCAGTGTGGAAAATCTCTAGCAGTACGTATAGTAGT
TCATGTCATCTTATTATTCAGTATTTATAACTTGCAAAGAAATGAATATCAGAGAGTGAGAGGAACTTGT
TTATTGCAGCTTATAATGGTTACAAATAAAGCAATAGCATCACAAATTTCACAAATAAAGCATTTTTTTC
ACTGCATTCTAGTTGTGGTTTGTCCAAACTCATCAATGTATCTTATCATGTCTGGCTCTAGCTATCCCGC
CCCTAACTCCGCCCATCCCGCCCCTAACTCCGCCCAGTTCCGCCCATTCTCCGCCCCATGGCTGACTAAT
TTTTTTTATTTATGCAGAGGCCGAGGCCGCCTCGGCCTCTGAGCTATTCCAGAAGTAGTGAGGAGGCTTT
TTTGGAGGCCTAGGGACGTACCCAATTCGCCCTATAGTGAGTCGTATTACGCGCGCTCACTGGCCGTCGT
TTTACAACGTCGTGACTGGGAAAACCCTGGCGTTACCCAACTTAATCGCCTTGCAGCACATCCCCCTTTC
GCCAGCTGGCGTAATAGCGAAGAGGCCCGCACCGATCGCCCTTCCCAACAGTTGCGCAGCCTGAATGGCG
AATGGG
[124 nt withheld, positions 3367-3490]
C
[91 nt withheld, positions 3492-3582]
A
[49 nt withheld, positions 3584-3632]
CCTTTGACGTTGGAGTCCACGTTCTTT
[37 nt withheld, positions 3660-3696]
ACCCTATCTCGGTCTATTCTTTTGATTTATAAGGGATTTTGCCGATTTCGGCCTATTGGTTAAAAAATGA
GCTGATTTAACAAAAATTTAACGCGAATTTTAACAAAATATTAACGCTTACAATTTAGGTGGCACTTTTC
GGGGAAATGTGCGCGGAACCCCTATTTGTTTATTTTTCTAAATACATTCAAATATGTATCCGCTCATGAG
ACAATAACCCTGATAAATGCTTCAATAATATTGAAAAAGGAAGAGTATGAGTATTCAACATTTCCGTGTC
GCCCTTATTCCCTTTTTTGCGGCATTTTGCCTTCCTGTTTTTGCTCACCCAGAAACGCTGGTGAAAGTAA
AAGATGCTGAAGATCAGTTGGGTGCACGAGTGGGTTACATCGAACTGGATCTCAACAGCGGTAAGATCCT
TGAGAGTTTTCGCCCCGAAGAACGTTTTCCAATGATGAGCACTTTTAAAGTTCTGCTATGTGGCGCGGTA
TTATCCCGTATTGACGCCGGGCAAGAGCAACTCGGTCGCCGCATACACTATTCTCAGAATGACTTGGTTG
AGTACTCACCAGTCACAGAAAAGCATCTTACGGATGGCATGACAGTAAGAGAATTATGCAGTGCTGCCAT
AACCATGAGTGATAACACTGCGGCCAACTTACTTCTGACAACGATCGGAGGACCGAAGGAGCTAACCGCT
TTTTTGCACAACATGGGGGATCATGTAACTCGCCTTGATCGTTGGGAACCGGAGCTGAATGAAGCCATAC
CAAACGACGAGCGTGACACCACGATGCCTGTAGCAATGGCAACAACGTTGCGCAAACTATTAACTGGCGA
ACTACTTACTCTAGCTTCCCGGCAACAATTAATAGACTGGATGGAGGCGGATAAAGTTGCAGGACCACTT
CTGCGCTCGGCCCTTCCGGCTGGCTGGTTTATTGCTGATAAATCTGGAGCCGGTGAGCGTGGGTCTCGCG
GTATCATTGCAGCACTGGGGCCAGATGGTAAGCCCTCCCGTATCGTAGTTATCTACACGACGGGGAGTCA
GGCAACTATGGATGAACGAAATAGACAGATCGCTGAGATAGGTGCCTCACTGATTAAGCATTGGTAACTG
TCAGACCAAGTTTACTCATATATACTTTAGATTGATTTAAAACTTCATTTTTAATTTAAAAGGATCTAGG
TGAAGATCCTTTTTGATAATCTCATGACCAAAATCCCTTAACGTGAGTTTTCGTTCCACTGAGCGTCAGA
CCCCGTAGAAAAGATCAAAGGATCTTCTTGAGATCCTTTTTTTCTGCGCGTAATCTGCTGCTTGCAAACA
AAAAAACCACCGCTACCAGCGGTGGTTTGTTTGCCGGATCAAGAGCTACCAACTCTTTTTCCGAAGGTAA
CTGGCTTCAGCAGAGCGCAGATACCAAATACTGTTCTTCTAGTGTAGCCGTAGTTAGGCCACCACTTCAA
GAACTCTGTAGCACCGCCTACATACCTCGCTCTGCTAATCCTGTTACCAGTGGCTGCTGCCAGTGGCGAT
AAGTCGTGTCTTACCGGGTTGGACTCAAGACGATAGTTACCGGATAAGGCGCAGCGGTCGGGCTGAACGG
GGGGTTCGTGCACACAGCCCAGCTTGGAGCGAACGACCTACACCGAACTGAGATACCTACAGCGTGAGCT
ATGAGAAAGCGCCACGCTTCCCGAAGGGAGAAAGGCGGACAGGTATCCGGTAAGCGGCAGGGTCGGAACA
GGAGAGCGCACGAGGGAGCTTCCAGGGGGAAACGCCTGGTATCTTTATAGTCCTGTCGGGTTTCGCCACC
TCTGACTTGAGCGTCGATTTTTGTGATGCTCGTCAGGGGGGCGGAGCCTATGGAAAAACGCCAGCAACGC
GGCCTTTTTACGGTTCCTGGCCTTTTGCTGGCCTTTTGCTCACATGTTCTTTCCTGCGTTATCCCCTGAT
TCTGTGGATAACCGTATTACCGCCTTTGAGTGAGCTGATACCGCTCGCCGCAGCCGAACGACCGAGCGCA
GCGAGTCAGTGAGCGAGGAAGCGGAAGAGCGCCCAATACGCAAACCGCCTCTCCCCGCGCGTTGGCCGAT
TCATTAATGCAGCTGGCACGACAGGTTTCCCGACTGGAAAGCGGGCAGTGAGCGCAACGCAATTAATGTG
AGTTAGCTCACTCATTAGGCACCCCAGGCTTTACACTTTATGCTTCCGGCTCGTATGTTGTGTGGAATTG
TGAGCGGATAACAATTTCACACAGGAAACAGCTATGACCATGATTACGCCAAGCGCGCAATTAACCCTCA
CTAAAGGGAACAAAAGCTGGAGCTGCAAGCTTAATGTAGTCTTATGCAATACTCTTGTAGTCTTGCAACA
TGGTAACGATGAGTTAGCAACATGCCTTACAAGGAGAGAAAAAGCACCGTGCATGCCGATTGGTGGAAGT
AAGGTGGTACGATCGTGCCTTATTAGGAAGGCAACAGACGGGTCTGACATGGATTGGACGAACCACTGAA
TTGCCGCATTGCAGAGATATTGTATTTAAGTGCCTAGCTCGATACATAAACGGGTCTCTCTGGTTAGACC
AGATCTGAGCCTGGGAGCTCTCTGGCTAACTAGGGAACCCACTGCTTAAGCCTCAATAAAGCTTGCCTTG
AGTGCTTCAAGTAGTGTGTGCCCGTCTGTTGTGTGACTCTGGTAACTAGAGATCCCTCAGACCCTTTTAG
TCAGTGTGGAAAATCTCTAGCAGTGGCGCCCGAACAGGGACTTGAAAGCGAAAGGGAAACCAGAGGAGCT
CTCTCGACGCAGGACTCGGCTTGCTGAAGCGCGCACGGCAAGAGGCGAGGGGCGGCGACTGGTGAGTACG
CCAAAAATTTTGACTAGCGGAGGCTAGAAGGAGAGAGATGGGTGCGAGAGCGTCAGTATTAAGCGGGGGA
GAATTAGATCGCGATGGGAAAAAATTCGGTTAAGGCCAGGGGGAAAGAAAAAATATAAATTAAAACATAT
AGTATGGGCAAGCAGGGAGCTAGAACGATTCGCAGTTAATCCTGGCCTGTTAGAAACATCAGAAGGCTGT
AGACAAATACTGGGACAGCTACAACCATCCCTTCAGACAGGATCAGAAGAACTTAGATCATTATATAATA
CAGTAGCAACCCTCTATTGTGTGCATCAAAGGATAGAGATAAAAGACACCAAGGAAGCTTTAGACAAGAT
AGAGGAAGAGCAAAACAAAAGTAAGACCACCGCACAGCAAGCGGCCGCTGATCTTCAGACCTGGAGGAGG
AGATATGAGGGACAATTGGAGAAGTGAATTATATAAATATAAAGTAGTAAAAATTGAACCATTAGGAGTA
GCACCCACCAAGGCAAAGAGAAGAGTGGTGCAGAGAGAAAAAAGAGCAGTGGGAATAGGAGCTTTGTTCC
TTGGGTTCTTGGGAGCAGCAGGAAGCACTATGGGCGCAGCGTCAATGACGCTGACGGTACAGGCCAGACA
ATTATTGTCTGGTATAGTGCAGCAGCAGAACAATTTGCTGAGGGCTATTGAGGCGCAACAGCATCTGTTG
CAACTCACAGTCTGGGGCATCAAGCAGCTCCAGGCAAGAATCCTGGCTGTGGAAAGATACCTAAAGGATC
AACAGCTCCTGGGGATTTGGGGTTGCTCTGGAAAACTCATTTGCACCACTGCTGTGCCTTGGAATGCTAG
TTGGAGTAATAAATCTCTGGAACAGATTTGGAATCACACGACCTGGATGGAGTGGGACAGAGAAATTAAC
AATTACACAAGCTTAATACACTCCTTAATTGAAGAATCGCAAAACCAGCAAGAAAAGAATGAACAAGAAT
TATTGGAATTAGATAAATGGGCAAGTTTGTGGAATTGGTTTAACATAACAAATTGGCTGTGGTATATAAA
ATTATTCATAATGATAGTAGGAGGCTTGGTAGGTTTAAGAATAGTTTTTGCTGTACTTTCTATAGTGAAT
AGAGTTAGGCAGGGATATTCACCATTATCGTTTCAGACCCACCTCCCAACCCCGAGGGGACCCAGAGAGG
GCCTATTTCCCATGATTCCTTCATATTTGCATATACGATACAAGGCTGTTAGAGAGATAATTAGAATTAA
TTTGACTGTAAACACAAAGATATTAGTACAAAATACGTGACGTAGAAAGTAATAATTTCTTGGGTAGTTT
GCAGTTTTAAAATTATGTTTTAAAATGGACTATCATATGCTTACCGTAACTTGAAAGTATTTCGATTTCT
TGGCTTTATATATCTTGTGGAAAGGACGAAACACCGTTATGTCAGCAACGTATCCAGTTTTAGAGCTAGA
AATAGCAAGTTAAAATAAGGCTAGTCCGTTATCAACTTGAAAAAGTGGCACCGAGTCGGTGCTTTTTTAA
GCTTGGCGTAACTAGATCTTGAGACAAATGGCAGTATTCATCCACAATTTTAAAAGAAAAGGGGGGATTG
GGGGGTACAGTGCAGGGGAAAGAATAGTAGACATAATAGCAACAGACATACAAACTAAAGAATTACAAAA
ACAAATTACAAAAATTCAAAATTTTCGGGTTTATTACAGGGACAGCAGAGATCCACTTTGGCGCCGGCTC
GAGGGGG
Features (pLannotate 1.2.2; 29 found; start..end, strand, type, name):
     14..80      +  CDS            small t antigen (fragment): SV40 (simian virus 40) small t antigen
    106..317     +  promoter       EF-1α core promoter: core promoter for human elongation factor EF-1α
    318..1256    +  intron         EF-1α intron A: intron upstream of the start codon of human EF-1α
   1278..1877    +  CDS            PuroR (fragment): puromycin N-acetyltransferase; pac from Streptomyces; confers resistance to puromycin
   1893..2481    +  misc_feature   WPRE: woodchuck hepatitis virus posttranscriptional regulatory element
   2532..2551    +  misc_feature   cPPT/CTS (fragment): central polypurine tract and central termination sequence of HIV-1
   2553..2786    +  LTR            3' LTR (ΔU3): self-inactivating 3' long terminal repeat (LTR) from HIV-1
   2864..2985    +  polyA_signal   SV40 poly(A) signal: SV40 polyadenylation signal
   3025..3160    +  rep_origin     SV40 ori: SV40 origin of replication
   3181..3199    -  promoter       T7 promoter: promoter for bacteriophage T7 RNA polymerase
   3207..3362    +  CDS            lacZα (fragment): LacZα fragment of β-galactosidase; lacZ fragment
   3367..3795    +  rep_origin     f1 ori (sequence partly withheld): f1 bacteriophage origin of replication; arrow indicates direction of (+) strand synthesis
   3848..3952    +  promoter       AmpR promoter: bla
   3953..4813    +  CDS            AmpR: β-lactamase; bla; confers resistance to ampicillin, carbenicillin, and related antibiotics
   4984..5572    +  rep_origin     ori: high-copy-number ColE1/pMB1/pBR322/pUC origin of replication
   5755..5847    +  CDS            lacI (fragment): lac repressor; lacI; The lac repressor binds to the lac operator to inhibit transcription in E. coli. This inhibition can be relieved by adding lactose or isopropyl-β-D-thiogalactopyranoside (IPTG).
   5860..5881    +  protein_bind   CAP binding site: CAP binding activates transcription in the presence of cAMP. E. coli catabolite activator protein
   5896..5926    +  promoter       lac promoter: promoter for the E. coli lac operon
   5934..5950    +  protein_bind   lac operator: The lac repressor binds to the lac operator to inhibit transcription in E. coli. This inhibition can be relieved by adding lactose or isopropyl-β-D-thiogalactopyranoside (IPTG). lac repressor encoded by lacI
   5995..6013    +  promoter       T3 promoter: promoter for bacteriophage T3 RNA polymerase
   6041..6267    +  promoter       RSV promoter: Rous sarcoma virus enhancer/promoter
   6268..6448    +  LTR            5' LTR (truncated): truncated 5' long terminal repeat (LTR) from HIV-1
   6495..6620    +  misc_feature   HIV-1 Ψ: packaging signal of human immunodeficiency virus type 1
   6604..6967    +  CDS            HIV-1 gag (fragment): gag protein from human immunodeficiency virus 1; gag
   7113..7346    +  misc_feature   RRE: The Rev response element (RRE) of HIV-1 allows for Rev-dependent mRNA export from the nucleus to the cytoplasm.
   7723..7749    +  CDS            Rev (fragment): human immunodeficiency virus 1 (HIV-1) Rev protein; rev; enhances nuclear export of unspliced and incompletely spliced viral mRNAs
   7753..7993    +  promoter       U6 promoter: RNA polymerase III promoter for human U6 snRNA
   8023..8098    +  misc_RNA       gRNA scaffold: guide RNA scaffold for the Streptococcus pyogenes CRISPR/Cas9 system
   8154..8271    +  misc_feature   cPPT/CTS: central polypurine tract and central termination sequence of HIV-1
