[The description below was written by a language model from this plasmid's Addgene catalogue record and pLannotate feature annotations shown in this document.]
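Description:
FER gRNA (BRDN0001148090) is a third-generation lentiviral guide RNA plasmid built on the lentiGuide-Puro backbone and designed to target the human FER gene, which encodes a non-receptor tyrosine kinase. It is one member of a human kinome-focused gRNA collection. In bacteria the 8.3 kb plasmid is maintained by a high-copy ColE1/pUC-type origin and selected with ampicillin through the β-lactamase gene. An f1 origin and remnants of a lac/T7/T3 cloning region are also annotated in the backbone.

The lentiviral transfer cassette begins with an RSV promoter fused to a truncated HIV-1 5' LTR, which makes genomic RNA production Tat-independent. This is followed by the Ψ packaging signal with a partial gag sequence and the Rev response element. Downstream, a human U6 RNA polymerase III promoter drives the FER-specific 20-nt spacer joined to the Streptococcus pyogenes Cas9 guide scaffold, and a cPPT/CTS element follows to aid nuclear import of the viral genome. A second expression unit uses the EF-1α core promoter with its intron A to express puromycin N-acetyltransferase, allowing selection of transduced mammalian cells. WPRE enhances transcript expression, and a ΔU3 self-inactivating 3' LTR closes the provirus. An SV40 poly(A) signal and SV40 origin lie beyond the LTR.

The plasmid does not encode Cas9, so it must be used with a separate Cas9 vector or in cells already expressing Cas9, typically for knockout of FER. The depositors note that the guide was designed against a GenBank reference sequence that has since been withdrawn.
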