Addgene plasmid #76800: FER gRNA (BRDN0001148090)
Purpose: 3rd generation lentiviral gRNA plasmid targeting human FER
Depositing lab: John Doench & David Root. Depositing organization: Broad Institute. Publication: Optimized sgRNA design to maximize activity and minimize off-target effects of CRISPR-Cas9. Doench JG, Fusi N, Sullender M, Hegde M, Vaimberg EW, Donovan KF, Smith I, Tothova Z, Wilen C, Orchard R, Virgin HW, Listgarten J, Root DE. Nat Biotechnol. 2016 Jan 18. doi: 10.1038/nbt.3437. PubMed 26780180.
Backbone
  Vector backbone: lentiGuide-Puro
  Backbone manufacturer: Zhang Lab (Addgene plasmid # 52963)
  Vector type: Mammalian Expression, Lentiviral, CRISPR
  Selectable markers: Puromycin
Growth in bacteria
  Bacterial resistance: Ampicillin, 100 μg/mL
  Growth temperature: 37°C
  Growth strain: DH5alpha
  Copy number: High Copy
Gene/Insert
  Gene/Insert name: FER (alt name: FER)
  gRNA/shRNA sequence: TTATGTCAGCAACGTATCCA
  Species: H. sapiens (human)
  Entrez Gene: FER (a.k.a. PPP1R74, TYK3, p94-Fer)
  Promoter: hU6
  Cloning method: Unknown
  Sequencing primers: 5′ U6-F; 3′ pS2-R
Terms and licenses: Academic/Nonprofit Terms; Industry Terms: Not Available to Industry
Depositor comments: The gRNA was designed to target a Genbank reference sequence which has since been removed from the database. Note that this plasmid does NOT contain Cas9. It should be used in conjunction with lentiCas9-Blast (Addgene #52962) or otherwise with cell lines already expressing Cas9. Browse the full kinome gRNA library at http://www.addgene.org/pooled-library/broadgpp-human-kinome/ or visit http://www.broadinstitute.org/rnai/public/ for detailed protocols and information.
How to cite: FER gRNA (BRDN0001148090) was a gift from John Doench & David Root (Addgene plasmid # 76800 ; http://n2t.net/addgene:76800 ; RRID:Addgene_76800)
