>Addgene plasmid #76800 | FER gRNA (BRDN0001148090) | depositor partial sequence | sequence record 144260 | Target Sequence
TTATGTCAGCAACGTATCCA
