>Addgene plasmid #76800 | FER gRNA (BRDN0001148090) | addgene partial sequence | sequence record 186529 | hU6-F
GTAGAAAGTAATAATTTCTTGGGTAGTTTGCAGTTTTAAAATTATGTTTTAAAATGGACTATCATATGCT
TACCGTAACTTGAAAGTATTTCGATTTCTTGGCTTTATATATCTTGTGGAAAGGACGAAACACCGTTATG
TCAGCAACGTATCCAGTTTTAGAGCTAGAAATAGCAAGTTAAAATAAGGCTAGTCCGTTATCAACTTGAA
AAAGTGGCACCGAGTCGGTGCTTTTTTAAGCTTGGCGTAACTAGATCTTGAGACAAATGGCAGTATTCAT
CCACAATTTTAAAAGAAAAGGGGGGATTGGGGGGTACAGTGCAGGGGAAAGAATAGTAGACATAATAGCA
ACAGACATACAAACTAAAGAATTACAAAAACAAATTACAAAAATTCAAAATTTTCGGGTTTATTACAGGG
ACAGCAGAGATCCACTTTGGCGCCGGCTCGAGGGGGCCCGGGTGCAAAGATGGATAAAGTTTTAAACAGA
GAGGAATCTTTGCAGCTAATGGACCTTCTAGGTCTTGAAAGGAGTGGGAATTGGCTCCGGTGCCCGTCAG
TGGGCAGAGC
